Addgene plasmid #232060: pET28-NFHΔ36-72
Purpose: Expresses construct for surface tethering: R. norvegicus NFH tail domain lacking residues 36-72
Depositing lab: Sanjay Kumar. Depositing organization: University of California, Berkeley. Publication: Dissecting neurofilament tail sequence-phosphorylation-structure relationships with multicomponent reconstituted protein brushes. Ding EA, Yokokura TJ, Wang R, Kumar S. Proc Natl Acad Sci U S A. 2024 Dec 3;121(49):e2410109121. doi: 10.1073/pnas.2410109121. Epub 2024 Nov 27. PubMed 39602260.
Backbone
  Vector backbone: pET28a
  Backbone size w/o insert (bp): 5200
  Total vector size (bp): 7000
  Vector type: Bacterial Expression
Growth in bacteria
  Bacterial resistance: Kanamycin, 50 μg/mL
  Growth temperature: 37°C
  Growth strain: DH5alpha
  Copy number: Low Copy
Gene/Insert
  Gene/Insert name: Neurofilament-Heavy tail domain lacking residues 36-72
  Species: R. norvegicus (rat), Synthetic
  Insert size (bp): 1800
  Mutation: added N-terminal tryptophan and tyrosine, and cysteine for surface grafting
  Tag / fusion protein: 6xHis (C terminal on backbone)
Terms and licenses: Academic/Nonprofit Terms; Industry Terms: Not Available to Industry
How to cite: pET28-NFHΔ36-72 was a gift from Sanjay Kumar (Addgene plasmid # 232060 ; http://n2t.net/addgene:232060 ; RRID:Addgene_232060)
