[The description below was written by a language model from this plasmid's Addgene catalogue record and pLannotate feature annotations shown in this document.]
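Description:
pET28-NFHΔ36-72 is a bacterial expression plasmid of about 7 kb built on the pET28a backbone. It produces a recombinant version of the rat (Rattus norvegicus) neurofilament heavy chain (NFH) tail domain from which residues 36-72 have been deleted. The plasmid is selected with kanamycin through the aminoglycoside phosphotransferase (KanR) gene. It replicates from a pBR322-type ColE1 origin accompanied by rop and the bom region, consistent with the low copy number recorded for it. An f1 origin is also present, along with short tetracycline-resistance fragments that appear to be remnants of the backbone's pBR322 ancestry and not functional markers.

The roughly 1.8 kb insert sits under the standard pET control system. A T7 promoter with an adjacent lac operator and the T7 gene 10 ribosome binding site drives expression, a T7 terminator ends the transcript, and a plasmid-borne lacI gene supplies repressor. Transcription therefore depends on a host providing T7 RNA polymerase and is induced with IPTG. The coding sequence was modified to add N-terminal tryptophan and tyrosine residues, plus a cysteine intended for surface grafting. A backbone-encoded 6xHis tag at the C terminus allows affinity purification. The automated annotation matches only part of the insert to Nefh, so the feature table does not delineate the full open reading frame.

According to the record, the protein is intended for surface tethering. The associated work uses reconstituted protein brushes to examine how neurofilament tail sequence and phosphorylation relate to structure, with this deletion variant serving to probe the contribution of the removed segment.
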