Features (pLannotate 1.2.2; 19 found; start..end, strand, type, name):
     26..73      -  terminator     T7 terminator: transcription terminator for bacteriophage T7 RNA polymerase
     81..130     -  CDS            SET1 (fragment): solubility-enhancement tag derived from T7 phage gene 10B
    140..157     -  CDS            9xHis (fragment): 9xHis affinity tag
    167..910     -  CDS            Nefh (fragment): NFH_RAT - Also known as Nfh. Experimental evidence at protein level: Swiss-Prot protein existence level 1. Neurofilaments usually contain three intermediate filament proteins: NEFL, NEFM, and NEFH which are involved in the maintenance of neuronal caliber. NEFH has an important function in mature axons that is not subserved by the two smaller NEF proteins. May additionally cooperate with the neuronal intermediate filament proteins PRPH and INA to form neuronal filamentous networks (By similarity). From Rattus norvegicus (Rat).
   1976..1998    -  RBS            RBS: efficient ribosome binding site from bacteriophage T7 gene 10 (Olins and Rangwala, 1989)
   2013..2037    -  protein_bind   lac operator: The lac repressor binds to the lac operator to inhibit transcription in E. coli. This inhibition can be relieved by adding lactose or isopropyl-β-D-thiogalactopyranoside (IPTG). lac repressor encoded by lacI
   2038..2056    -  promoter       T7 promoter: promoter for bacteriophage T7 RNA polymerase
   2078..2357    +  CDS            TcR (fragment): tetracycline efflux protein; tet; confers resistance to tetracycline
   2365..2442    +  promoter       lacI promoter: lacI
   2443..3525    +  CDS            lacI: lac repressor; lacI; The lac repressor binds to the lac operator to inhibit transcription in E. coli. This inhibition can be relieved by adding lactose or isopropyl-β-D-thiogalactopyranoside (IPTG).
   3538..3559    +  protein_bind   CAP binding site: CAP binding activates transcription in the presence of cAMP. E. coli catabolite activator protein
   3574..3865    +  CDS            TcR (fragment): tetracycline efflux protein; tet; confers resistance to tetracycline
   3937..4317    -  CDS            YPB1_ECOLX: Protein predicted: Swiss-Prot protein existence level 4. From Escherichia coli.
   4334..4525    +  CDS            rop: Rop protein, which maintains plasmids at low copy number; rop
   4627..4766    +  misc_feature   bom: basis of mobility region from pBR322
   4952..5540    -  rep_origin     ori: high-copy-number ColE1/pMB1/pBR322/pUC origin of replication
   5662..6477    +  CDS            KanR: aminoglycoside phosphotransferase; aph(3')-Ia; confers resistance to kanamycin in bacteria or G418 (Geneticin®) in eukaryotes
   6486..6543    -  promoter       AmpR promoter (fragment): bla
   6596..7024    -  rep_origin     f1 ori (sequence partly withheld): f1 bacteriophage origin of replication; arrow indicates direction of (+) strand synthesis
>Addgene plasmid #232060 | pET28-NFHΔ36-72 | addgene full sequence | sequence record 464069 | Addgene NGS Result
ATCCGGATATAGTTCCTCCTTTCAGCAAAAAACCCCTCAAGACCCGTTTAGAGGCCCCAAGGGGTTATGC
TAGTTATTGCTCAGCGGTGGCAGCAGCCAACTCAGCTTCCTTTCGGGCTTTGTTAGCAGCCGGATCTCAG
TGGTGGTGGTGGTGGTGCTCGAGGAGCTTGTCCTCTGGGGCCTTCTCTGAGGGCTGGCTGTCTTTTTGGT
CTGTGCTAGAGGACTTTTCAGCCTTTTCTGTCTTGGGTTTGCTAGGCTCTTGGGGAAGGCCCTTGTCCTC
CTCCTTGGCCTTGGCCTCCATTTTGGGTTTCTCCTCAGGCTTCTTGGACTCCGTAGTCTTCTCCTCCTTG
GTGTCTTTCTTCTCTGGTGCTGCCGGCACCTCCTCCTTCTTCGGTTTCTCCTTCTCTGAGGGTTTGCTAG
GTTCTTTGGCCTTGGCGTCTTCTGCCTTCTCTTTGGGTTTAGCCTCTTCCTTCACGCCCAACTTGGCGGG
CGTCTCCTCCTCTGGGGCCGCCGCCTTCTTCTCTTTAGCCTCTTCCTTCTTGGCTTCCCCCGGAGAGTCC
TTGGGCTTTTCTGTGAGAGGCTCCTTCTCCTCCGCCTTGGGCTTCTGGGCCTCCTTGGGAGCTTCATCTT
TCTTGCTCTCCTTCACCTCTGTCTTTGGTGTGGCTGGTGTCTTCTCCTCCTCCACCTTCTTTGGGGGTTC
TTTGGCTTTTACCTCCTCCACAGGGGACTTCACCTCTTCCTTCTTGGGAGCCACCTTTTCAGTCCTGGTC
TCTTCCTTCTCGGGGGACTTGGCCTCCTCCTTGGCAGGACTTTTGACCTGCTCAGGGGATCTGATGTCTG
CGGGGCGCTTTGCTTCCTCCTTCGCTGGAGTCTTGGCTTCTGGAGACTTCACATCCAGAGTCTTGGCCTT
CTCAGGAGACTTGGCCTCCTCCTTCATGGGGCTCTTGGCCTTCTCGGGGGATTTCACCTCAGCTGGAGGC
TTGATCTCTTCCTTCACAGGGGACTTGGCCTTCTCAGGGGACTTGGCCTCAGCTAGGGATTTTGCACCTT
CCTTCACGGGGCTCTTGGCCTTCTCTGGAGATTTTACCTCAACAGGTGACTTGGCCTCAGCTGGTGACTT
GGCCTCAGCTGGAGACTTGGCCTCAGCTGGAGACTTGGCCTCAGCTGGTGACTTGGCCTCAGCTGGAGGC
TTGGCCTCAGCTGGTGACTTGGCCTCAGCTGGTGATTTGGCCACAACTGGTGACTTGGCCTCAGCTGGTG
ACTTGGCTCCAGCTGGTGACTTGGCTTCACTTGGGGACTTCACCGAAGCTGGAGATTTGACCTCAACTGG
TGACTTGGCCTCAGCTGGGGACTTCACTGTAACTGGAGATTTGACCTCAGCTGGTGACTTGGCCTCAACT
GGGGACTTCACTGTAGCTGGAGATTTGACCTCAGCTGGTGACTTGGCCTCAGCTGGTGACTTGGCCTCAC
CTGGGGACTTCACTGAAGCTGGAGACTTGGCCTCAGCTGGTGACTTGGCCTCCACTGGAGATTTGACCTC
AGCTGGTGACTTGGCCTCAGCTGGGGACTTGGCCTCACCTGGAGACTTCACTGTAGCTGGAGATTTGACC
TCAGCTGGTGACTTGGCCTCAGCTGGTGACTTGGCCTCAGCTGGAGATTTGACCTCAGCTGGAGATTTGA
CTTCAGCTGGGGACTTGGCCACAGCTGGAGATTTGACCTCAGCTGGGGACTTGGCCTCAGCTGGTGACTT
GGCCTCAGCTGGGGACTTGGCCTCAGCTGGGGACTTGGCCTCTTCTTTCACAGGAGACTTGGTTTCCTTT
TCTGGAGATGCAGCCTCTTCTGCAGGGGGAGACGTAGTTGCTGCGACGGTTTCCTTCTCCGATTTTTCTA
CTACTTTTATCTTCTCTTCGCTTTTGACTTTTATGTGAGTGGACATGGAGGTGAATTCGCTCATGTACCA
GCAACCCATGGTATATCTCCTTCTTAAAGTTAAACAAAATTATTTCTAGAGGGGAATTGTTATCCGCTCA
CAATTCCCCTATAGTGAGTCGTATTAATTTCGCGGGATCGAGATCTCGATCCTCTACGCCGGACGCATCG
TGGCCGGCATCACCGGCGCCACAGGTGCGGTTGCTGGCGCCTATATCGCCGACATCACCGATGGGGAAGA
TCGGGCTCGCCACTTCGGGCTCATGAGCGCTTGTTTCGGCGTGGGTATGGTGGCAGGCCCCGTGGCCGGG
GGACTGTTGGGCGCCATCTCCTTGCATGCACCATTCCTTGCGGCGGCGGTGCTCAACGGCCTCAACCTAC
TACTGGGCTGCTTCCTAATGCAGGAGTCGCATAAGGGAGAGCGTCGAGATCCCGGACACCATCGAATGGC
GCAAAACCTTTCGCGGTATGGCATGATAGCGCCCGGAAGAGAGTCAATTCAGGGTGGTGAATGTGAAACC
AGTAACGTTATACGATGTCGCAGAGTATGCCGGTGTCTCTTATCAGACCGTTTCCCGCGTGGTGAACCAG
GCCAGCCACGTTTCTGCGAAAACGCGGGAAAAAGTGGAAGCGGCGATGGCGGAGCTGAATTACATTCCCA
ACCGCGTGGCACAACAACTGGCGGGCAAACAGTCGTTGCTGATTGGCGTTGCCACCTCCAGTCTGGCCCT
GCACGCGCCGTCGCAAATTGTCGCGGCGATTAAATCTCGCGCCGATCAACTGGGTGCCAGCGTGGTGGTG
TCGATGGTAGAACGAAGCGGCGTCGAAGCCTGTAAAGCGGCGGTGCACAATCTTCTCGCGCAACGCGTCA
GTGGGCTGATCATTAACTATCCGCTGGATGACCAGGATGCCATTGCTGTGGAAGCTGCCTGCACTAATGT
TCCGGCGTTATTTCTTGATGTCTCTGACCAGACACCCATCAACAGTATTATTTTCTCCCATGAAGACGGT
ACGCGACTGGGCGTGGAGCATCTGGTCGCATTGGGTCACCAGCAAATCGCGCTGTTAGCGGGCCCATTAA
GTTCTGTCTCGGCGCGTCTGCGTCTGGCTGGCTGGCATAAATATCTCACTCGCAATCAAATTCAGCCGAT
AGCGGAACGGGAAGGCGACTGGAGTGCCATGTCCGGTTTTCAACAAACCATGCAAATGCTGAATGAGGGC
ATCGTTCCCACTGCGATGCTGGTTGCCAACGATCAGATGGCGCTGGGCGCAATGCGCGCCATTACCGAGT
CCGGGCTGCGCGTTGGTGCGGATATCTCGGTAGTGGGATACGACGATACCGAAGACAGCTCATGTTATAT
CCCGCCGTTAACCACCATCAAACAGGATTTTCGCCTGCTGGGGCAAACCAGCGTGGACCGCTTGCTGCAA
CTCTCTCAGGGCCAGGCGGTGAAGGGCAATCAGCTGTTGCCCGTCTCACTGGTGAAAAGAAAAACCACCC
TGGCGCCCAATACGCAAACCGCCTCTCCCCGCGCGTTGGCCGATTCATTAATGCAGCTGGCACGACAGGT
TTCCCGACTGGAAAGCGGGCAGTGAGCGCAACGCAATTAATGTAAGTTAGCTCACTCATTAGGCACCGGG
ATCTCGACCGATGCCCTTGAGAGCCTTCAACCCAGTCAGCTCCTTCCGGTGGGCGCGGGGCATGACTATC
GTCGCCGCACTTATGACTGTCTTCTTTATCATGCAACTCGTAGGACAGGTGCCGGCAGCGCTCTGGGTCA
TTTTCGGCGAGGACCGCTTTCGCTGGAGCGCGACGATGATCGGCCTGTCGCTTGCGGTATTCGGAATCTT
GCACGCCCTCGCTCAAGCCTTCGTCACTGGTCCCGCCACCAAACGTTTCGGCGAGAAGCAGGCCATTATC
GCCGGCATGGCGGCCCCACGGGTGCGCATGATCGTGCTCCTGTCGTTGAGGACCCGGCTAGGCTGGCGGG
GTTGCCTTACTGGTTAGCAGAATGAATCACCGATACGCGAGCGAACGTGAAGCGACTGCTGCTGCAAAAC
GTCTGCGACCTGAGCAACAACATGAATGGTCTTCGGTTTCCGTGTTTCGTAAAGTCTGGAAACGCGGAAG
TCAGCGCCCTGCACCATTATGTTCCGGATCTGCATCGCAGGATGCTGCTGGCTACCCTGTGGAACACCTA
CATCTGTATTAACGAAGCGCTGGCATTGACCCTGAGTGATTTTTCTCTGGTCCCGCCGCATCCATACCGC
CAGTTGTTTACCCTCACAACGTTCCAGTAACCGGGCATGTTCATCATCAGTAACCCGTATCGTGAGCATC
CTCTCTCGTTTCATCGGTATCATTACCCCCATGAACAGAAATCCCCCTTACACGGAGGCATCAGTGACCA
AACAGGAAAAAACCGCCCTTAACATGGCCCGCTTTATCAGAAGCCAGACATTAACGCTTCTGGAGAAACT
CAACGAGCTGGACGCGGATGAACAGGCAGACATCTGTGAATCGCTTCACGACCACGCTGATGAGCTTTAC
CGCAGCTGCCTCGCGCGTTTCGGTGATGACGGTGAAAACCTCTGACACATGCAGCTCCCGGAGACGGTCA
CAGCTTGTCTGTAAGCGGATGCCGGGAGCAGACAAGCCCGTCAGGGCGCGTCAGCGGGTGTTGGCGGGTG
TCGGGGCGCAGCCATGACCCAGTCACGTAGCGATAGCGGAGTGTATACTGGCTTAACTATGCGGCATCAG
AGCAGATTGTACTGAGAGTGCACCATTGCGGTGTGAAATACCGCACAGATGCGTAAGGAGAAAATACCGC
ATCAGGCGCTCTTCCGCTTCCTCGCTCACTGACTCGCTGCGCTCGGTCGTTCGGCTGCGGCGAGCGGTAT
CAGCTCACTCAAAGGCGGTAATACGGTTATCCACAGAATCAGGGGATAACGCAGGAAAGAACATGTGAGC
AAAAGGCCAGCAAAAGGCCAGGAACCGTAAAAAGGCCGCGTTGCTGGCGTTTTTCCATAGGCTCCGCCCC
CCTGACGAGCATCACAAAAATCGACGCTCAAGTCAGAGGTGGCGAAACCCGACAGGACTATAAAGATACC
AGGCGTTTCCCCCTGGAAGCTCCCTCGTGCGCTCTCCTGTTCCGACCCTGCCGCTTACCGGATACCTGTC
CGCCTTTCTCCCTTCGGGAAGCGTGGCGCTTTCTCATAGCTCACGCTGTAGGTATCTCAGTTCGGTGTAG
GTCGTTCGCTCCAAGCTGGGCTGTGTGCACGAACCCCCCGTTCAGCCCGACCGCTGCGCCTTATCCGGTA
ACTATCGTCTTGAGTCCAACCCGGTAAGACACGACTTATCGCCACTGGCAGCAGCCACTGGTAACAGGAT
TAGCAGAGCGAGGTATGTAGGCGGTGCTACAGAGTTCTTGAAGTGGTGGCCTAACTACGGCTACACTAGA
AGGACAGTATTTGGTATCTGCGCTCTGCTGAAGCCAGTTACCTTCGGAAAAAGAGTTGGTAGCTCTTGAT
CCGGCAAACAAACCACCGCTGGTAGCGGTGGTTTTTTTGTTTGCAAGCAGCAGATTACGCGCAGAAAAAA
AGGATCTCAAGAAGATCCTTTGATCTTTTCTACGGGGTCTGACGCTCAGTGGAACGAAAACTCACGTTAA
GGGATTTTGGTCATGAACAATAAAACTGTCTGCTTACATAAACAGTAATACAAGGGGTGTTATGAGCCAT
ATTCAACGGGAAACGTCTTGCTCTAGGCCGCGATTAAATTCCAACATGGATGCTGATTTATATGGGTATA
AATGGGCTCGCGATAATGTCGGGCAATCAGGTGCGACAATCTATCGATTGTATGGGAAGCCCGATGCGCC
AGAGTTGTTTCTGAAACATGGCAAAGGTAGCGTTGCCAATGATGTTACAGATGAGATGGTCAGACTAAAC
TGGCTGACGGAATTTATGCCTCTTCCGACCATCAAGCATTTTATCCGTACTCCTGATGATGCATGGTTAC
TCACCACTGCGATCCCCGGGAAAACAGCATTCCAGGTATTAGAAGAATATCCTGATTCAGGTGAAAATAT
TGTTGATGCGCTGGCAGTGTTCCTGCGCCGGTTGCATTCGATTCCTGTTTGTAATTGTCCTTTTAACAGC
GATCGCGTATTTCGTCTCGCTCAGGCGCAATCACGAATGAATAACGGTTTGGTTGATGCGAGTGATTTTG
ATGACGAGCGTAATGGCTGGCCTGTTGAACAAGTCTGGAAAGAAATGCATAAACTTTTGCCATTCTCACC
GGATTCAGTCGTCACTCATGGTGATTTCTCACTTGATAACCTTATTTTTGACGAGGGGAAATTAATAGGT
TGTATTGATGTTGGACGAGTCGGAATCGCAGACCGATACCAGGATCTTGCCATCCTATGGAACTGCCTCG
GTGAGTTTTCTCCTTCATTACAGAAACGGCTTTTTCAAAAATATGGTATTGATAATCCTGATATGAATAA
ATTGCAGTTTCATTTGATGCTCGATGAGTTTTTCTAAGAATTAATTCATGAGCGGATACATATTTGAATG
TATTTAGAAAAATAAACAAATAGGGGTTCCGCGCACATTTCCCCGAAAAGTGCCACCTAAATTGTAAGCG
TTAATATTTTGTTAAAATTCGCGTTAAATTTTTGTTAAATCAGCTCATTTTTTAACCAATAGGCCGAAAT
CGGCAAAATCCCTTATAAATCAAAAGAATAGACCGAGATAGGGT
[37 nt withheld, positions 6695-6731]
AAAGAACGTGGACTCCAACGTCAAAGG
[49 nt withheld, positions 6759-6807]
T
[91 nt withheld, positions 6809-6899]
G
[124 nt withheld, positions 6901-7024]
CCCATTCGCCA
